Addgene plasmid #63743: pDONR221 Dbp9
Purpose: yeast ORF Dbp9 in the Gateway entry vector pDONR221
Depositing lab: Susan Baserga. Depositing organization: Yale University. Publication: A protein interaction map of the LSU processome. McCann KL, Charette JM, Vincent NG, Baserga SJ. Genes Dev. 2015 Apr 15;29(8):862-75. doi: 10.1101/gad.256370.114. Epub 2015 Apr 15. PubMed 25877921.
Backbone
  Vector backbone: pDONR221
  Backbone manufacturer: Invitrogen
  Backbone size w/o insert (bp): 4762
  Total vector size (bp): 4317
  Vector type: Gateway Donor vector
Growth in bacteria
  Bacterial resistance: Kanamycin, 50 μg/mL
  Growth temperature: 37°C
  Growth strain: DH5alpha
  Copy number: Unknown
Gene/Insert
  Gene/Insert name: Dbp9 (alt name: YLR276C)
  Species: S. cerevisiae (budding yeast)
  Insert size (bp): 1782
  Cloning method: Gateway Cloning
  Sequencing primers: 5′ M13F; 3′ M13R
Terms and licenses: Academic/Nonprofit Terms; Industry Terms: Not Available to Industry
How to cite: pDONR221 Dbp9 was a gift from Susan Baserga (Addgene plasmid # 63743 ; http://n2t.net/addgene:63743 ; RRID:Addgene_63743)
