[The description below was written by a language model from this plasmid's Addgene catalogue record and pLannotate feature annotations shown in this document.]
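Description:
pDONR221 Dbp9 is a Gateway entry clone carrying the Saccharomyces cerevisiae open reading frame DBP9 (systematic name YLR276C) in the Invitrogen pDONR221 backbone. Although catalogued as a donor vector, the feature table shows the post-BP-reaction state. The 1,782 bp coding sequence is flanked by attL1 and attL2 sites rather than the attP sites and counter-selection cassette of the empty donor, which explains why the total plasmid size (about 4.3 kb) is smaller than the listed empty backbone. The plasmid is propagated in E. coli through a high-copy ColE1/pUC-type origin and selected with kanamycin via an aminoglycoside phosphotransferase gene.

The insert encodes Dbp9, an ATP-binding RNA helicase that acts in 60S ribosomal subunit biogenesis and is needed for normal formation of 25S and 5.8S rRNAs. No tags or fusion partners are annotated. No promoter is positioned to drive the ORF in the sense direction, as is usual for entry clones. The only promoter annotated is a T7 promoter downstream of attL2 on the opposite strand. The rrnB T1 and T2 terminators upstream of attL1 insulate the cloning site from read-through transcription. The short lacI and lacZα fragments are backbone remnants, the latter in the region where M13 sequencing primers usually anneal.

The attL sites allow the ORF to be transferred directionally by LR recombination into any attR-containing destination vector, such as expression or two-hybrid plasmids. The associated publication title concerns a protein interaction map of the large subunit processome, which suggests the clone was a source for interaction-testing constructs, but the record does not name specific destination vectors.
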