Features (pLannotate 1.2.2; 10 found; start..end, strand, type, name):
    121..213     +  CDS            lacI (fragment): lac repressor; lacI; The lac repressor binds to the lac operator to inhibit transcription in E. coli. This inhibition can be relieved by adding lactose or isopropyl-β-D-thiogalactopyranoside (IPTG).
    268..295     -  terminator     rrnB T2 terminator: transcription terminator T2 from the E. coli rrnB gene
    427..470     +  terminator     rrnB T1 terminator: Escherichia coli rrnB; transcription terminator T1 from the E. coli rrnB gene
    517..553     -  CDS            lacZα (fragment): LacZα fragment of β-galactosidase; lacZ fragment
    569..668     +  protein_bind   attL1: mutant version of attL; recombination site for the Gateway® LR reaction LR Clonase™
    674..2455    +  CDS            DBP9: DBP9_YEAST - Experimental evidence at protein level: Swiss-Prot protein existence level 1. ATP-binding RNA helicase involved in the biogenesis of 60S ribosomal subunits and is required for the normal formation of 25S and 5.8S rRNAs. From Saccharomyces cerevisiae (strain ATCC 204508 / S288c) (Baker's yeast).
   2457..2556    -  protein_bind   attL2: mutant version of attL; recombination site for the Gateway® LR reaction LR Clonase™
   2574..2592    -  promoter       T7 promoter: promoter for bacteriophage T7 RNA polymerase
   2726..3535    +  CDS            KanR: aminoglycoside phosphotransferase; aph(3')-Ia; confers resistance to kanamycin in bacteria or G418 (Geneticin®) in eukaryotes
   3682..4270    +  rep_origin     ori: high-copy-number ColE1/pMB1/pBR322/pUC origin of replication
>Addgene plasmid #63743 | pDONR221 Dbp9 | depositor full sequence | sequence record 111305 | new full plasmid sequence
CTTTCCTGCGTTATCCCCTGATTCTGTGGATAACCGTATTACCGCCTTTGAGTGAGCTGATACCGCTCGC
CGCAGCCGAACGACCGAGCGCAGCGAGTCAGTGAGCGAGGAAGCGGAAGAGCGCCCAATACGCAAACCGC
CTCTCCCCGCGCGTTGGCCGATTCATTAATGCAGCTGGCACGACAGGTTTCCCGACTGGAAAGCGGGCAG
TGAGCGCAACGCAATTAATACGCGTACCGCTAGCCAGGAAGAGTTTGTAGAAACGCAAAAAGGCCATCCG
TCAGGATGGCCTTCTGCTTAGTTTGATGCCTGGCAGTTTATGGCGGGCGTCCTGCCCGCCACCCTCCGGG
CCGTTGCTTCACAACGTTCAAATCCGCTCCCGGCGGATTTGTCCTACTCAGGAGAGCGTTCACCGACAAA
CAACAGATAAAACGAAAGGCCCAGTCTTCCGACTGAGCCTTTCGTTTTATTTGATGCCTGGCAGTTCCCT
ACTCTCGCGTTAACGCTAGCATGGATGTTTTCCCAGTCACGACGTTGTAAAACGACGGCCAGTCTTAAGC
TCGGGCCCCAAATAATGATTTTATTTTGACTGATAGTGACCTGTTCGTTGCAACAAATTGATGAGCAATG
CTTTTTTATAATGCCAACTTTGTACAAAAAAGCAGGCTACAAAATGAGCTATGAGAAAAAGTCTGTGGAA
GGCGCTTATATTGACGATTCTACAACGTTCGAAGCATTTCATCTCGACTCTCGTTTATTACAAGCTATTA
AGAATATAGGATTTCAGTACCCAACATTAATTCAATCACATGCTATTCCTTTGGCTTTACAACAGAAGAG
AGATATTATAGCAAAGGCCGCTACAGGTTCCGGAAAAACTTTGGCATACCTCATTCCTGTAATTGAAACT
ATCCTAGAATATAAAAAAACAATTGATAACGGAGAGGAAAATGGTACACTAGGTATTATACTTGTTCCAA
CAAGAGAACTGGCTCAACAAGTATATAATGTTTTAGAAAAACTAGTCTTATATTGTTCAAAAGATATAAG
AACTCTGAACATATCATCCGATATGTCTGACTCAGTTTTGAGCACTCTACTTATGGATCAACCAGAAATC
ATAGTTGGTACACCTGGTAAATTATTGGATTTGTTGCAAACAAAGATTAATTCTATCTCATTGAACGAAC
TAAAATTTTTAGTAGTTGATGAGGTGGATTTAGTGTTAACATTTGGTTATCAAGATGATTTAAACAAAAT
TGGAGAGTACTTACCATTGAAAAAAAATTTACAAACATTTTTGATGAGTGCAACCCTAAATGACGATATA
CAGGCTTTGAAACAAAAATTTTGTCGTTCTCCAGCTATTCTTAAATTCAATGACGAGGAAATAAATAAGA
ACCAAAACAAATTACTTCAATATTACGTTAAAGTCAGTGAATTTGACAAATTCTTACTATGCTATGTCAT
TTTTAAACTTAACTTAATCAAGGGTAAAACATTAATTTTTGTAAATAATATTGACAGAGGATATAGGCTC
AAGCTAGTTATGGAACAATTTGGTATCAAGTCCTGTATTTTAAACAGCGAGCTACCCGTTAATTCGAGGC
AACATATTGTTGACCAATTCAATAAAAACGTTTACCAACTATTGATTGCCACAGATGACACCGAGTACAT
AAAAGAGGAAGATGACGAAATAGAAGAAGGGCACAATACAGAAAATCAAGAAGAAAAAAGCTTGGAAGGC
GAGCCTGAGAACGATAAGAAACCAAGCAAGAAAAAGAAGGTCCAAGTGAAGAAAGATAAGGAATATGGTG
TTTCTCGTGGTGTTGATTTCAAAAATGTTGCATGTGTCCTCAATTTCGATTTACCTACGACGGCTAAGTC
CTACGTGCATAGAGTAGGTAGAACTGCTCGTGGCGGAAAGACCGGTACTGCAATTTCATTCGTAGTCCCA
CTGAAAGAATTTGGTAAGCATAAGCCATCAATGCTACAGACAGCAAAGAAGGATGAAAGGATTCTTTCAC
GAATCATCAAACAACAGAGCAAACTTGGATTAGAATTACAGCCTTACAAATTCGATCAAAAGCAGGTCGA
GGCGTTCCGTTACAGAATGGAAGACGGTTTCCGTGCTGTTACTCAAGTTGCCATTAGAGAAGCTAGGGTC
AAAGAGTTGAAACAAGAACTATTGGCAAGTGAGAAGTTGAAAAGACATTTTGAGGAGAATCCAAAAGAGC
TACAAAGTTTAAGACACGATAAAGAATTACATCCAGCAAGAGTGCAACAGCATTTAAAGCGTGTTCCAGA
TTACTTGCTTCCTGAATCAGCCAGAGGAAATGGAACCAAAGTCAAGTTTGTTCCTTTCCACAATGCTAAG
AAGCGCCATTCACATAAAAAGGGAAGAGTCAGTAAGCCAAAGAATGGTAAAGTAGACCCGTTGAAGAACT
TCAAAAACCCAGCTTTCTTGTACAAAGTTGGCATTATAAGAAAGCATTGCTTATCAATTTGTTGCAACGA
ACAGGTCACTATCAGTCAAAATAAAATCATTATTTGCCATCCAGCTGATATCCCCTATAGTGAGTCGTAT
TACATGGTCATAGCTGTTTCCTGGCAGCTCTGGCCCGTGTCTCAAAATCTCTGATGTTACATTGCACAAG
ATAAAATAATATCATCATGAACAATAAAACTGTCTGCTTACATAAACAGTAATACAAGGGGTGTTATGAG
CCATATTCAACGGGAAACGTCGAGGCCGCGATTAAATTCCAACATGGATGCTGATTTATATGGGTATAAA
TGGGCTCGCGATAATGTCGGGCAATCAGGTGCGACAATCTATCGCTTGTATGGGAAGCCCGATGCGCCAG
AGTTGTTTCTGAAACATGGCAAAGGTAGCGTTGCCAATGATGTTACAGATGAGATGGTCAGACTAAACTG
GCTGACGGAATTTATGCCTCTTCCGACCATCAAGCATTTTATCCGTACTCCTGATGATGCATGGTTACTC
ACCACTGCGATCCCCGGAAAAACAGCATTCCAGGTATTAGAAGAATATCCTGATTCAGGTGAAAATATTG
TTGATGCGCTGGCAGTGTTCCTGCGCCGGTTGCATTCGATTCCTGTTTGTAATTGTCCTTTTAACAGCGA
TCGCGTATTTCGTCTCGCTCAGGCGCAATCACGAATGAATAACGGTTTGGTTGATGCGAGTGATTTTGAT
GACGAGCGTAATGGCTGGCCTGTTGAACAAGTCTGGAAAGAAATGCATAAACTTTTGCCATTCTCACCGG
ATTCAGTCGTCACTCATGGTGATTTCTCACTTGATAACCTTATTTTTGACGAGGGGAAATTAATAGGTTG
TATTGATGTTGGACGAGTCGGAATCGCAGACCGATACCAGGATCTTGCCATCCTATGGAACTGCCTCGGT
GAGTTTTCTCCTTCATTACAGAAACGGCTTTTTCAAAAATATGGTATTGATAATCCTGATATGAATAAAT
TGCAGTTTCATTTGATGCTCGATGAGTTTTTCTAATCAGAATTGGTTAATTGGTTGTAACACTGGCAGAG
CATTACGCTGACTTGACGGGACGGCGCAAGCTCATGACCAAAATCCCTTAACGTGAGTTACGCGTCGTTC
CACTGAGCGTCAGACCCCGTAGAAAAGATCAAAGGATCTTCTTGAGATCCTTTTTTTCTGCGCGTAATCT
GCTGCTTGCAAACAAAAAAACCACCGCTACCAGCGGTGGTTTGTTTGCCGGATCAAGAGCTACCAACTCT
TTTTCCGAAGGTAACTGGCTTCAGCAGAGCGCAGATACCAAATACTGTTCTTCTAGTGTAGCCGTAGTTA
GGCCACCACTTCAAGAACTCTGTAGCACCGCCTACATACCTCGCTCTGCTAATCCTGTTACCAGTGGCTG
CTGCCAGTGGCGATAAGTCGTGTCTTACCGGGTTGGACTCAAGACGATAGTTACCGGATAAGGCGCAGCG
GTCGGGCTGAACGGGGGGTTCGTGCACACAGCCCAGCTTGGAGCGAACGACCTACACCGAACTGAGATAC
CTACAGCGTGAGCTATGAGAAAGCGCCACGCTTCCCGAAGGGAGAAAGGCGGACAGGTATCCGGTAAGCG
GCAGGGTCGGAACAGGAGAGCGCACGAGGGAGCTTCCAGGGGGAAACGCCTGGTATCTTTATAGTCCTGT
CGGGTTTCGCCACCTCTGACTTGAGCGTCGATTTTTGTGATGCTCGTCAGGGGGGCGGAGCCTATGGAAA
AACGCCAGCAACGCGGCCTTTTTACGGTTCCTGGCCTTTTGCTGGCCTTTTGCTCACATGTT
