>Addgene plasmid #63743 | pDONR221 Dbp9 | addgene partial sequence | sequence record 111302 | M13pUC-Fwd 5'-CCCAGTCACGACGTTGTAAAACG-3'
CCAATATGATTTTATTTTGACTGATAGTGACCTGTTCGTTGCAACAAATTGATGAGCAATGCTTTTTTAT
AATGCCAACTTTGTACAAAAAAGCAGGCTACAAAATGAGCTATGAGAAAAAGTCTGTGGAAGGCGCTTAT
ATTGACGATTCTACAACGTTCGAAGCATTTCATCTCGACTCTCGTTTATTACAAGCTATTAAGAATATAG
GATTTCAGTACCCAACATTAATTCAATCACATGCTATTCCTTTGGCTTTACAACAGAAGAGAGATATTAT
AGCAAAGGCCGCTACAGGTTCCGGAAAAACTTTGGCATACCTCATTCCTGTAATTGAAACTATCCTAGAA
TATAAAAAAACAATTGATAACGGAGAGGAAAATGGTACACTAGGTATTATACTTGTTCCAACAAGAGAAC
TGGCTCAACAAGTATATAATGTTTTAGAAAAACTAGTCTTATATTGTTCAAAAGATATAAGAACTCTGAA
CATATCATCCGATATGTCTGACTCAGTTTTGAGCACTCTACTTATGGATCAACCAGAAATCATAGTTGGT
ACACCTGGTAAATTATTGGATTTGTTGCAAACAAAGATTAATTCTATCTCATTGAACGAACTAAAATTTT
TAGTAGTTGATGAGGTGGATTTAGTGTTAACATTTGGTTATCAAGATGATTTAAACAAAATTGGAGAGTA
CTTACCATTGAAAAAAAATTTACAAACATTTTTGATGAGTGCAACCCTAAATGACGATATACAGGCTTTG
AAACAAAAATTTTGTCGTTCTCCAGCTATTCTTAAATTCAATGACGAGGAAATAAATAAGAACCAAAACA
AATTACTTCAATATTACGTTAAAGTCAGTGAATTTGACAAAT
