>Addgene plasmid #63743 | pDONR221 Dbp9 | addgene partial sequence | sequence record 111304 | M13-Rev 5'-CAGGAAACAGCTATGACC-3'
AGCTGGATGGCAAATAATGATTTTATTTTGACTGATAGTGACCTGTTCGTTGCAACAAATTGATAAGCAA
TGCTTTCTTATAATGCCAACTTTGTACAAGAAAGCTGGGTTTTTGAAGTTCTTCAACGGGTCTACTTTAC
CATTCTTTGGCTTACTGACTCTTCCCTTTTTATGTGAATGGCGCTTCTTAGCATTGTGGAAAGGAACAAA
CTTGACTTTGGTTCCATTTCCTCTGGCTGATTCAGGAAGCAAGTAATCTGGAACACGCTTTAAATGCTGT
TGCACTCTTGCTGGATGTAATTCTTTATCGTGTCTTAAACTTTGTAGCTCTTTTGGATTCTCCTCAAAAT
GTCTTTTCAACTTCTCACTTGCCAATAGTTCTTGTTTCAACTCTTTGACCCTAGCTTCTCTAATGGCAAC
TTGAGTAACAGCACGGAAACCGTCTTCCATTCTGTAACGGAACGCCTCGACCTGCTTTTGATCGAATTTG
TAAGGCTGTAATTCTAATCCAAGTTTGCTCTGTTGTTTGATGATTCGTGAAAGAATCCTTTCATCCTTCT
TTGCTGTCTGTAGCATTGATGGCTTATGCTTACCAAATTCTTTCAGTGGGACTACGAATGAAATTGCAGT
ACCGGTCTTTCCGCCACGAGCAGTTCTACCTACTCTATGCACGTAGGACTTAGCCGTCGTAGGTAAATCG
AAATTGAGGACACATGCAACATTTTTGAAATCAACACCACGAGAAACACCATATTCCTTATCTTTCTTCA
CTTGGACCTTCTTTTTCTTGCTTGGTTTCTTATCGTTCTCAGGCTCGCCTTCCAAGCTTTTTTCTTCTTG
ATTTTCTGTATTGTGCCCTTCTTCTATTTCGTCATCTTCCTCTTTTATGTACTCGGTGTCATCTGTGGCA
ATCAATAGTTGGTAAACGTTTTTATTGAATTGGTCAACAATATGTTGCCTCGAATTAACGGGTAGCTCGC
TGTT
